Addgene plasmid #181748: pUC19-SpRYgest_targetplasmid (KAC833)
Purpose: (Empty Backbone) pUC19 derivative plasmid used as a substrate for SpRYgest, restriction enzyme, and TtAgo digests. Encodes an SpCas9 EMX1-site1-NGG-PAM target site between NheI and HindIII restriction sites.
Depositing lab: Benjamin Kleinstiver. Depositing organization: Massachusetts General Hospital. Publication: Precise DNA cleavage using CRISPR-SpRYgests. Christie KA, Guo JA, Silverstein RA, Doll RM, Mabuchi M, Stutzman HE, Lin J, Ma L, Walton RT, Pinello L, Robb GB, Kleinstiver BP. Nat Biotechnol. 2022 Oct 6. pii: 10.1038/s41587-022-01492-y. doi: 10.1038/s41587-022-01492-y. PubMed 36203014.
Backbone
  Vector backbone: pUC19
  Vector type: substrate plasmid
Growth in bacteria
  Bacterial resistance: Ampicillin, 100 μg/mL
  Growth temperature: 37°C
  Growth strain: DH5alpha
  Copy number: High Copy
Gene/Insert
  Cloning method: Gibson Cloning
  Sequencing primers: 5′ os280-CAGGGTTATTGTCTCATGAGCGG
Terms and licenses: Academic/Nonprofit Terms; Industry Terms: Not Available to Industry
Depositor comments: KAC833: EMX1 site 1 target site with NGG PAM (between NheI and HindIII sites)
How to cite: pUC19-SpRYgest_targetplasmid (KAC833) was a gift from Benjamin Kleinstiver (Addgene plasmid # 181748 ; http://n2t.net/addgene:181748 ; RRID:Addgene_181748)
