[The description below was written by a language model from this plasmid's Addgene catalogue record and pLannotate feature annotations shown in this document.]
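Description:
pUC19-SpRYgest_targetplasmid (KAC833) is a small pUC19-derived plasmid designed not to express anything but to serve as a defined DNA substrate for in vitro cleavage reactions. It is catalogued as an empty backbone and "substrate plasmid", and was assembled by Gibson cloning. The sequenced record is about 1.9 kb, and its annotated features are limited to the essentials for bacterial propagation: a high-copy ColE1/pMB1/pUC-type origin of replication, and the β-lactamase (AmpR) coding sequence driven by its native bla promoter, which provides ampicillin selection in E. coli. No lacZα fragment, lac promoter or other typical pUC19 elements appear in the feature table, which suggests a pared-down derivative, although the record does not describe how the backbone was trimmed.

The functionally important element is a short SpCas9 target site, EMX1 site 1 followed by an NGG PAM, placed between NheI and HindIII restriction sites. This site is too small to be picked up by the automated annotation, so it is known only from the catalogue fields and depositor comments. According to the stated purpose, the plasmid is used as a substrate for SpRYgest reactions, in which DNA is cut by the near-PAMless SpRY Cas9 variant programmed with guide RNAs, and for comparison digests with conventional restriction enzymes and the TtAgo Argonaute nuclease. The canonical NGG-PAM site gives a reference target for wild-type SpCas9. The flanking restriction sites and the rest of the minimal backbone offer further positions at which programmable and conventional cleavage can be compared.
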