Features (pLannotate 1.2.2; 3 found; start..end, strand, type, name):
    140..728     -  rep_origin     ori: high-copy-number ColE1/pMB1/pBR322/pUC origin of replication
    899..1759    -  CDS            AmpR: β-lactamase; bla; confers resistance to ampicillin, carbenicillin, and related antibiotics
   1760..1864    -  promoter       AmpR promoter: bla
>Addgene plasmid #181748 | pUC19-SpRYgest_targetplasmid (KAC833) | addgene full sequence | sequence record 354677 | Addgene NGS Result
GCCACCTGACGTCGCTAGCGAGTCCGAGCAGAAGAAGAAGGGCAAGCTTGGGCCGCTCGAGGTACCTCTC
TACATATGACATGTGAGCAAAAGGCCAGCAAAAGGCCAGGAACCGTAAAAAGGCCGCGTTGCTGGCGTTT
TTCCATAGGCTCCGCCCCCCTGACGAGCATCACAAAAATCGACGCTCAAGTCAGAGGTGGCGAAACCCGA
CAGGACTATAAAGATACCAGGCGTTTCCCCCTGGAAGCTCCCTCGTGCGCTCTCCTGTTCCGACCCTGCC
GCTTACCGGATACCTGTCCGCCTTTCTCCCTTCGGGAAGCGTGGCGCTTTCTCATAGCTCACGCTGTAGG
TATCTCAGTTCGGTGTAGGTCGTTCGCTCCAAGCTGGGCTGTGTGCACGAACCCCCCGTTCAGCCCGACC
GCTGCGCCTTATCCGGTAACTATCGTCTTGAGTCCAACCCGGTAAGACACGACTTATCGCCACTGGCAGC
AGCCACTGGTAACAGGATTAGCAGAGCGAGGTATGTAGGCGGTGCTACAGAGTTCTTGAAGTGGTGGCCT
AACTACGGCTACACTAGAAGAACAGTATTTGGTATCTGCGCTCTGCTGAAGCCAGTTACCTTCGGAAAAA
GAGTTGGTAGCTCTTGATCCGGCAAACAAACCACCGCTGGTAGCGGTGGTTTTTTTGTTTGCAAGCAGCA
GATTACGCGCAGAAAAAAAGGATCTCAAGAAGATCCTTTGATCTTTTCTACGGGGTCTGACGCTCAGTGG
AACGAAAACTCACGTTAAGGGATTTTGGTCATGAGATTATCAAAAAGGATCTTCACCTAGATCCTTTTAA
ATTAAAAATGAAGTTTTAAATCAATCTAAAGTATATATGAGTAAACTTGGTCTGACAGTTACCAATGCTT
AATCAGTGAGGCACCTATCTCAGCGATCTGTCTATTTCGTTCATCCATAGTTGCCTGACTCCCCGTCGTG
TAGATAACTACGATACGGGAGGGCTTACCATCTGGCCCCAGTGCTGCAATGATACCGCGAGACCCACGCT
CACCGGCTCCAGATTTATCAGCAATAAACCAGCCAGCCGGAAGGGCCGAGCGCAGAAGTGGTCCTGCAAC
TTTATCCGCCTCCATCCAGTCTATTAATTGTTGCCGGGAAGCTAGAGTAAGTAGTTCGCCAGTTAATAGT
TTGCGCAACGTTGTTGCCATTGCTACAGGCATCGTGGTGTCACGCTCGTCGTTTGGTATGGCTTCATTCA
GCTCCGGTTCCCAACGATCAAGGCGAGTTACATGATCCCCCATGTTGTGCAAAAAAGCGGTTAGCTCCTT
CGGTCCTCCGATCGTTGTCAGAAGTAAGTTGGCCGCAGTGTTATCACTCATGGTTATGGCAGCACTGCAT
AATTCTCTTACTGTCATGCCATCCGTAAGATGCTTTTCTGTGACTGGTGAGTACTCAACCAAGTCATTCT
GAGAATAGTGTATGCGGCGACCGAGTTGCTCTTGCCCGGCGTCAATACGGGATAATACCGCGCCACATAG
CAGAACTTTAAAAGTGCTCATCATTGGAAAACGTTCTTCGGGGCGAAAACTCTCAAGGATCTTACCGCTG
TTGAGATCCAGTTCGATGTAACCCACTCGTGCACCCAACTGATCTTCAGCATCTTTTACTTTCACCAGCG
TTTCTGGGTGAGCAAAAACAGGAAGGCAAAATGCCGCAAAAAAGGGAATAAGGGCGACACGGAAATGTTG
AATACTCATACTCTTCCTTTTTCAATATTATTGAAGCATTTATCAGGGTTATTGTCTCATGAGCGGATAC
ATATTTGAATGTATTTAGAAAAATAAACAAATAGGGGTTCCGCGCACATTTCCCCGAAAAGT
